Addgene plasmid #47616: nes714Δ1388-1507tk/lacZ
Purpose: used to create transgenic mice expressing LacZ reporter with Nestin enhancer
Depositing lab: Urban Lendahl. Depositing organization: Karolinska Institutet. Publication: Identification of both general and region-specific embryonic CNS enhancer elements in the nestin promoter. Lothian C, Prakash N, Lendahl U, Wahlstrom GM. Exp Cell Res. 1999 May 1;248(2):509-19. 10.1006/excr.1999.4417 PubMed 10222142.
Backbone
  Vector backbone: SaStk/lacZ
  Backbone manufacturer: Clontech; modified by Lendahl lab
  Modifications to backbone: removed SalI site from pTKbeta and replaced HSV tk promoter with a basic HSV tk promoter containing SalI site.
  Vector type: enhancer reporter
Growth in bacteria
  Bacterial resistance: Ampicillin, 100 μg/mL
  Growth temperature: 37°C
  Growth strain: DH5alpha
  Copy number: High Copy
Gene/Insert
  Gene/Insert name: nestin 2nd intron fragment (alt name: NES)
  Species: H. sapiens (human)
  Insert size (bp): 595
  Mutation: 714 bp from 3' end of 2nd intron with a deletion of nt 1388-1507
  Entrez Gene: NES (a.k.a. Nbla00170)
  Promoter: HSV tk promoter
  Tag / fusion protein: HSV tk promoter (C terminal on backbone); lacZ (C terminal on backbone)
  Cloning method: Restriction Enzyme; 5′ cloning site SalI (not destroyed); 3′ cloning site SalI (not destroyed)
  Sequencing primers: 5′ SaStk/lacZ 5 (gtcggggctggcttaactat); 3′ LacZ-R
Terms and licenses: Academic/Nonprofit Terms; Industry Terms: Not Available to Industry
Depositor comments: HindIII cleavage excises the complete enhancer-tk promoter-lacZ fragment from the vector. The lacZ gene can be removed from the SaStk/lacZ vector after cleavage with NotI.
How to cite: nes714Δ1388-1507tk/lacZ was a gift from Urban Lendahl (Addgene plasmid # 47616 ; http://n2t.net/addgene:47616 ; RRID:Addgene_47616)
