[The description below was written by a language model from this plasmid's Addgene catalogue record.]
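Description:
nes714Δ1388-1507tk/lacZ is an enhancer reporter plasmid built to generate transgenic mice in which a lacZ reporter reads out the activity of a human nestin (NES) enhancer fragment. Its backbone, SaStk/lacZ, is a modified derivative of the commercial pTKbeta vector: an existing SalI site was removed, and the original HSV thymidine kinase promoter was replaced with a basic HSV tk promoter carrying a SalI site for inserting test enhancers. The plasmid is maintained at high copy in E. coli under ampicillin selection. The record does not state the origin of replication, and no feature table is provided.

The insert comes from the 3' end of the second intron of human nestin. It corresponds to the 714 bp region with an internal deletion of nucleotides 1388-1507, leaving a fragment of about 595 bp, and it is cloned into the SalI site with both flanking sites retained. The fragment sits upstream of the minimal tk promoter and lacZ. Because a basic promoter gives little expression on its own, beta-galactosidase staining in transgenic embryos reflects the tissue-specific activity conferred by the intron fragment. The deletion allows the contribution of the missing segment to be assessed by comparison with the intact 714 bp element, consistent with the associated work mapping general and region-specific embryonic CNS enhancer elements in nestin.

According to the depositor's notes, HindIII digestion releases the complete enhancer-tk promoter-lacZ cassette from the vector backbone, which presumably provides the fragment used for transgenesis. NotI digestion removes the lacZ gene from the SaStk/lacZ vector.
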