>Addgene plasmid #47616 | nes714Δ1388-1507tk/lacZ | addgene partial sequence | sequence record 69678 | SaStk/lacZ 5
CACCATATGCGGTGTGAAATACCGCACAGATGCGTAAGGAGAAAATACCGCATCAGGCGCCATTCGCCAT
TCAGGCTGCGCAACTGTTGGGAAGGGCGATCGGTGCGGGCCTCTTCGCTATTACGCCAGCTGGCGAAAGG
GGGATGTGCTGCAAGGCGATTAAGTTGGGTAACGCCAGGGTTTTCCCAGTCACGACGTTGTAAAACGACG
GCCAGTGCCAAGCTTGCATGCCTGCAGGTCGACGGATCCAGACTGCTTAGAGATCCTGAGATGAGGGCCC
TGACCCCCAGTGAAGCCACCGAGGGGAAGGGTCTGGTGGGCCCCGAGGAATTTAACTGCTATTTTTTGAG
GCATGAAAAGGATTTGGAGAGGGGGAGCTGAATTCATTTGCTTTTGTCTGTCGCTAGCTCTGGGGGCCAC
CGGGGAAGGAGGAGGGAGCCCATCCCATGGGAACGGCCTGAGAATTCCCACTTCCCCAGAATCCTCTTGT
GTGGGTGTGTGTAGGGCAATGTCCGACTGTGTGGGAATCTGCTTCTATGTCTGAGCTCTGCTGTGTATCC
CAAATACAGTGTGACTTTGTGTGACCAAGTGTGTGATGTCTGTGGGTATGTGACTGTGTGATTTCACCCT
GAGTGTGGCTTTTGTGTGACAGTGTCAAATGAAGAGGAAGCCTGCAGGGCCTGGATGGTGCAAGCTCAGC
CTGAGTTGTCCCCAGCTGGCTTGCTGCCTGCAGGCCTGGGGGCAGAGGGCTGACCCCACTTTCCCTCTGT
CCTCTCCAGGACCCTCCTGGAGGCTGAGAACTCCCGGCTGCAAACACCTGGCGGTGGCTCCAA
